>Addgene plasmid #229925 | AiP14703 - pAAV-AiE2135m-minBG-iCre(R297T)-BGHpA (Alias: CN4703) | addgene full sequence | sequence record 459688 | Addgene NGS Result
CCTGCAGGCAGCTGCGCGCTCGCTCGCTCACTGAGGCCGCCCGGGCGTCGGGCGACCTTTGGTCGCCCGG
CCTCAGTGAGCGAGCGAGCGCGCAGAGAGGGAGTGGCCAACTCCATCACTAGGGGTTCCTGCGGCCGCAC
GCGTTGTAAGAGTAATAATCGCCGGCGTCGGGAACATGGGGGTCAAGTGAGAGAGCCAGGTGTCTCCAGC
ACTCAGCATGATATCTGACACAAATCAGACCCCTCACTTTTAACACTGTACCCTAAGACTTGGGGCACAG
GCCAGGGACTTTCCGTTCTAGGCTCTCTGGCTCCTGCTTCTTGGATTCTGATCTCCGGTCTTATCGACTT
CATTTCCAAATTAGAGGTTTTTTGGAACCCAGGGGCTACCAGGCCAACCTGGAAGTCCGACTGCACATGC
TGTATCCGTGACAGAGTTACAGAGAACAGGGACTGCCCTGAGTGGGACAGGCCGAAGAGGGACTGCCAGA
GAGGTACAGACCCCACCCCCACCTTTGTAAGCCTGATTGCCTACCCAGGCCACCACAACTCCATCCAGCT
CTGTCCCCGCCTTTGTTCCTGAGTCTCCAAGGCCCCCTTTCCTGCCAAACAAAGCCCCCAGCCACCCGAC
TGCCGCCCAACAGGCACCTGGGGCCTCTGGGCCTGGGAATCAAAGCCTGTTTTGCAAAGGAGGCCCAGTG
TTTGGAGAACACCCATCCCCTGCTGCCCGGTCCTTCAAAGAACCGGCATTGTTCTGCGCTGAGAAGGCGC
CTCTTGACGCGCTGGGCAGGGTCGGCTTGACGCTGGTGGACCTCTGATCTCAGGCCAGGCCCCCAGCCAC
TTGGGGGGAGGGTGGACTTAGGGGCCAAAGAGGGAGCAACCTGTCCTTGGGGCACTGTGGTCCTTCCTCA
TTCTCTGCCCACCCGAGTTCCCATCACCGAGTTCATTGAGACCCAGGCTCTTCTACCTGGTGATCTGGAC
AAGGCAGGCCTCAGGAGGCACCAGGACAAGAGATGAGATAGCGGGCAGGATTTTAGTGACCATAACAGGT
ACGTCAGAGACTGCAAACGTATTAGGCCTCAGTGGCATGTAACTGTGATTCTAGTACTTGGGATGCTGAG
GCAGGAGAATCATGAGTTTGAAGTTAACCGGATCTTCAAGGCAAGACCCTGTCTCTAAATCATAGATCAC
AGGGGAGTGTGTGTTTGTGTGTGTGTGTGTGCGTGCGTGCGCGCATGCGCGTGTACACGTGCGTGTGCAT
ATGTATGCATGTTCTCATTTTACAGCTCACAGAGGCTAGAGAGGAAACTGGGCCCAGAGCCCGGTTCAAG
CTGTGAACTGACAGGCCCCGTTGGCTCTTTTATTTGTTGAAGAAATATTTCCCAATTACTTTCTTGTCCA
TTGTGGATTCCACTGCAAGCTAACATTAGTAAAGGCATTTAAATAAAAGTCTGCCCAGACACAAACTAAG
GCCACAGAACTGGCTGTGGTGCCCAGGCGGGTCGTGAGGAGCCCAAATAACACTCAAAAGCCACCTTTAT
TTGTCCTTCCCCTCTGCCAGTCACAGCATCATGAGCTTCTGGGGTGGTGTGTGTGTGGGGGGGGTGTTAG
TCTCACTCCTGTGGCACTGCAGAAGTCTCTCAAGGCACAGAGAGAGGGCAAGCAATGTGTTCAAAGTCAC
CCAGAAACTGAGGTTAGATTGGAGCGGAGAGCCTCATCTCAGGAGCTCATTCTGTCCGGTCCTCCCCTCA
GATCACACTTCTGATCAAGTGGCACGGCAGACCTTCGCCGGCGGAGCTCGGGCTGGGCATAAAAGTCAGG
GCAGAGCCATCTATTGCTTACATTTGCTTCTGGGATCCAGATCTTTCGAAGCTAGCCACCATGGTGCCCA
AGAAGAAGAGGAAAGTCTCCAACCTGCTGACTGTGCACCAAAACCTGCCTGCCCTCCCTGTGGATGCCAC
CTCTGATGAAGTCAGGAAGAACCTGATGGACATGTTCAGGGACAGGCAGGCCTTCTCTGAACACACCTGG
AAGATGCTCCTGTCTGTGTGCAGATCCTGGGCTGCCTGGTGCAAGCTGAACAACAGGAAATGGTTCCCTG
CTGAACCTGAGGATGTGAGGGACTACCTCCTGTACCTGCAAGCCAGAGGCCTGGCTGTGAAGACCATCCA
ACAGCACCTGGGCCAGCTCAACATGCTGCACAGGAGATCTGGCCTGCCTCGCCCTTCTGACTCCAATGCT
GTGTCCCTGGTGATGAGGAGAATCAGAAAGGAGAATGTGGATGCTGGGGAGAGAGCCAAGCAGGCCCTGG
CCTTTGAACGCACTGACTTTGACCAAGTCAGATCCCTGATGGAGAACTCTGACAGATGCCAGGACATCAG
GAACCTGGCCTTCCTGGGCATTGCCTACAACACCCTGCTGCGCATTGCCGAAATTGCCAGAATCAGAGTG
AAGGACATCTCCCGCACCGATGGTGGGAGAATGCTGATCCACATTGGCAGGACCAAGACCCTGGTGTCCA
CAGCTGGTGTGGAGAAGGCCCTGTCCCTGGGGGTTACCAAGCTGGTGGAGAGATGGATCTCTGTGTCTGG
TGTGGCTGATGACCCCAACAACTACCTGTTCTGCCGGGTCAGAAAGAATGGTGTGGCTGCCCCTTCTGCC
ACCTCCCAACTGTCCACCCGGGCCCTGGAAGGGATCTTTGAGGCCACCCACCGCCTGATCTATGGTGCCA
AGGATGACTCTGGGCAGAGATACCTGGCCTGGTCTGGCCACTCTGCCAGAGTGGGTGCTGCCACCGACAT
GGCCAGGGCTGGTGTGTCCATCCCTGAAATCATGCAGGCTGGTGGCTGGACCAATGTGAACATTGTGATG
AACTACATCAGAAACCTGGACTCTGAGACTGGGGCCATGGTGAGGCTGCTCGAAGATGGGGACTGAGGCG
CGCCGAATTCAAGCTTCTCGAGAGATCTTCGACTGTGCCTTCTAGTTGCCAGCCATCTGTTGTTTGCCCC
TCCCCCGTGCCTTCCTTGACCCTGGAAGGTGCCACTCCCACTGTCCTTTCCTAATAAAATGAGGAAATTG
CATCGCATTGTCTGAGTAGGTGTCATTCTATTCTGGGGGGTGGGGTGGGGCAGGACAGCAAGGGGGAGGA
TTGGGAAGACAATAGCAGGCATGAGATCTCACGTGCGGACCGAGCGGCCGCAGGAACCCCTAGTGATGGA
GTTGGCCACTCCCTCTCTGCGCGCTCGCTCGCTCACTGAGGCCGGGCGACCAAAGGTCGCCCGGCCTCAG
TGAGCGAGCGAGCGCGCAGCTGCCTGCAGGGGCGCCTGATGCGGTATTTTCTCCTTACGCATCTGTGCGG
TATTTCACACCGCATA
[95 nt withheld, positions 3377-3471]
T
[46 nt withheld, positions 3473-3518]
C
[141 nt withheld, positions 3520-3660]
CCTTTGACGTTGGAGTCCACGTTCTTT
[37 nt withheld, positions 3688-3724]
ACTCTATCTCGGGCTATTCTTTTGATTTATAAGGGATTTTGCCGATTTCGGTCTATTGGTTAAAAAATGA
GCTGATTTAACAAAAATTTAACGCGAATTTTAACAAAATATTAACGTTTACAATTTTATGGTGCACTCTC
AGTACAATCTGCTCTGATGCCGCATAGTTAAGCCAGCCCCGACACCCGCCAACACCCGCTGACGCGCCCT
GACGGGCTTGTCTGCTCCCGGCATCCGCTTACAGACAAGCTGTGACCGTCTCCGGGAGCTGCATGTGTCA
GAGGTTTTCACCGTCATCACCGAAACGCGCGAGACGAAAGGGCCTCGTGATACGCCTATTTTTATAGGTT
AATGTCATGATAATAATGGTTTCTTAGACGTCAGGTGGCACTTTTCGGGGAAATGTGCGCGGAACCCCTA
TTTGTTTATTTTTCTAAATACATTCAAATATGTATCCGCTCATGAGACAATAACCCTGATAAATGCTTCA
ATAATATTGAAAAAGGAAGAGTATGAGTATTCAACATTTCCGTGTCGCCCTTATTCCCTTTTTTGCGGCA
TTTTGCCTTCCTGTTTTTGCTCACCCAGAAACGCTGGTGAAAGTAAAAGATGCTGAAGATCAGTTGGGTG
CACGAGTGGGTTACATCGAACTGGATCTCAACAGCGGTAAGATCCTTGAGAGTTTTCGCCCCGAAGAACG
TTTTCCAATGATGAGCACTTTTAAAGTTCTGCTATGTGGCGCGGTATTATCCCGTATTGACGCCGGGCAA
GAGCAACTCGGTCGCCGCATACACTATTCTCAGAATGACTTGGTTGAGTACTCACCAGTCACAGAAAAGC
ATCTTACGGATGGCATGACAGTAAGAGAATTATGCAGTGCTGCCATAACCATGAGTGATAACACTGCGGC
CAACTTACTTCTGACAACGATCGGAGGACCGAAGGAGCTAACCGCTTTTTTGCACAACATGGGGGATCAT
GTAACTCGCCTTGATCGTTGGGAACCGGAGCTGAATGAAGCCATACCAAACGACGAGCGTGACACCACGA
TGCCTGTAGCAATGGCAACAACGTTGCGCAAACTATTAACTGGCGAACTACTTACTCTAGCTTCCCGGCA
ACAATTAATAGACTGGATGGAGGCGGATAAAGTTGCAGGACCACTTCTGCGCTCGGCCCTTCCGGCTGGC
TGGTTTATTGCTGATAAATCTGGAGCCGGTGAGCGTGGGTCTCGCGGTATCATTGCAGCACTGGGGCCAG
ATGGTAAGCCCTCCCGTATCGTAGTTATCTACACGACGGGGAGTCAGGCAACTATGGATGAACGAAATAG
ACAGATCGCTGAGATAGGTGCCTCACTGATTAAGCATTGGTAACTGTCAGACCAAGTTTACTCATATATA
CTTTAGATTGATTTAAAACTTCATTTTTAATTTAAAAGGATCTAGGTGAAGATCCTTTTTGATAATCTCA
TGACCAAAATCCCTTAACGTGAGTTTTCGTTCCACTGAGCGTCAGACCCCGTAGAAAAGATCAAAGGATC
TTCTTGAGATCCTTTTTTTCTGCGCGTAATCTGCTGCTTGCAAACAAAAAAACCACCGCTACCAGCGGTG
GTTTGTTTGCCGGATCAAGAGCTACCAACTCTTTTTCCGAAGGTAACTGGCTTCAGCAGAGCGCAGATAC
CAAATACTGTTCTTCTAGTGTAGCCGTAGTTAGGCCACCACTTCAAGAACTCTGTAGCACCGCCTACATA
CCTCGCTCTGCTAATCCTGTTACCAGTGGCTGCTGCCAGTGGCGATAAGTCGTGTCTTACCGGGTTGGAC
TCAAGACGATAGTTACCGGATAAGGCGCAGCGGTCGGGCTGAACGGGGGGTTCGTGCACACAGCCCAGCT
TGGAGCGAACGACCTACACCGAACTGAGATACCTACAGCGTGAGCTATGAGAAAGCGCCACGCTTCCCGA
AGGGAGAAAGGCGGACAGGTATCCGGTAAGCGGCAGGGTCGGAACAGGAGAGCGCACGAGGGAGCTTCCA
GGGGGAAACGCCTGGTATCTTTATAGTCCTGTCGGGTTTCGCCACCTCTGACTTGAGCGTCGATTTTTGT
GATGCTCGTCAGGGGGGCGGAGCCTATGGAAAAACGCCAGCAACGCGGCCTTTTTACGGTTCCTGGCCTT
TTGCTGGCCTTTTGCTCACATGT
Features (pLannotate 1.2.2; 13 found; start..end, strand, type, name):
     12..39      +  repeat_region  AAV2 ITR (fragment): inverted terminal repeat of adeno-associated virus serotype 2 inverted
     68..95      +  repeat_region  AAV2 ITR (fragment): inverted terminal repeat of adeno-associated virus serotype 2 inverted
   1110..1131    -  polyA_signal   hGH poly(A) signal (fragment): human growth hormone polyadenylation signal
   1908..2933    +  CDS            cre: RECR_BPP1 - Experimental evidence at protein level: Swiss-Prot protein existence level 1. Catalyzes site-specific recombination between two 34-base- pair LOXP sites. Its role is to maintain the phage genome as a monomeric unit-copy plasmid in the lysogenic state. From Escherichia phage P1 (Bacteriophage P1).
   2973..3084    +  polyA_signal   bGH poly(A) signal: bovine growth hormone polyadenylation signal
   3202..3283    +  repeat_region  AAV2 ITR (fragment): inverted terminal repeat of adeno-associated virus serotype 2 inverted
   3325..3376    -  misc_feature   bom (fragment): basis of mobility region from pBR322
   3395..3850    +  rep_origin     f1 ori (sequence partly withheld): f1 bacteriophage origin of replication; arrow indicates direction of (+) strand synthesis
   3851..3900    -  misc_feature   bom (fragment): basis of mobility region from pBR322
   4002..4037    -  CDS            rop (fragment): Rop protein, which maintains plasmids at low copy number; rop
   4132..4236    +  promoter       AmpR promoter: bla
   4237..5097    +  CDS            AmpR: β-lactamase; bla; confers resistance to ampicillin, carbenicillin, and related antibiotics
   5268..5856    +  rep_origin     ori: high-copy-number ColE1/pMB1/pBR322/pUC origin of replication
