[The description below was written by a language model from this plasmid's Addgene catalogue record and pLannotate feature annotations shown in this document.]
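Description:
AiP14703 - pAAV-AiE2135m-minBG-iCre(R297T)-BGHpA (alias CN4703) is a recombinant AAV transfer plasmid of about 5.9 kb, built to package an enhancer-driven Cre recombinase cassette into AAV particles for delivery to the brain. It is propagated in E. coli through a high-copy ColE1/pUC-type origin with ampicillin selection (AmpR under its own bla promoter). The backbone also carries an f1 phage origin and small remnants of pBR322 bom and rop sequences. AAV2 inverted terminal repeats flank the payload. They are annotated only as fragments, which is common for these repeat-rich, structured elements, and they supply the cis signals needed for replication and encapsidation of the vector genome.

Between the ITRs, the construct name indicates that the AiE2135m enhancer sits upstream of a minimal beta-globin promoter (minBG). Neither element was detected by the automated annotation, but the unannotated region upstream of the Cre coding sequence is consistent with their placement. A short hGH poly(A) match within that region is probably an incidental hit. In this design the minimal promoter is meant to have little activity by itself, so expression depends on the cell-type-selective activity of the enhancer. The coding sequence is iCre(R297T), a synthetic, codon-improved Cre bearing a point substitution, followed by the bovine growth hormone polyadenylation signal. The record does not state the functional effect of the mutation or which cell types the enhancer targets.

The stated purpose is AAV-mediated transgene expression in specific brain cell types, as part of a collection of enhancer AAVs for genetic access to cortical cell types. A Cre-expressing vector of this kind would typically be paired with loxP-dependent reporter or effector alleles or viruses.
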