Addgene plasmid #229925: AiP14703 - pAAV-AiE2135m-minBG-iCre(R297T)-BGHpA (Alias: CN4703)
Purpose: AiE2135m is an enhancer sequence, designed to drive AAV-mediated transgene expression in specific brain cell types
Depositing lab: Allen Institute for Brain Science & Jonathan Ting. Depositing organization: Allen Institute. Publication: A suite of enhancer AAVs and transgenic mouse lines for genetic access to cortical cell types. Ben-Simon Y, Hooper M, Narayan S, Daigle TL, Dwivedi D, Way SW, Oster A, Stafford DA, Mich JK, Taormina MJ, Martinez RA, Opitz-Araya X, Roth JR, Alexander JR, Allen S, Amster A, Arbuckle J, Ayala A, Baker PM, Bakken TE, Barcelli T, Barta S, Bendrick J, Bertagnolli D, Bielstein C, Bishwakarma P, Bowlus J, Boyer G, Brouner K, Casian B, Casper T, Chakka AB, Chakrabarty R, Chance RK, Chavan S, Clark M, Colbert K, Collman F, Daniel S, Departee M, DiValentin P, Donadio N, Dotson N, Egdorf T, Fliss T, Gabitto M, Garcia J, Gary A, Gasperini M, Gloe J, Goldy J, Gore BB, Graybuck L, Greisman N, Haeseleer F, Halterman C, Haradon Z, Hastings SD, Helback O, Ho W, Hockemeyer D, Huang C, Huff S, Hunker A, Johansen N, Jones D, Juneau Z, Kalmbach B, Kannan M, Khem S, Kussick E, Kutsal R, Larsen R, Lee C, Lee AY, Leibly M, Lenz GH, Li S, Liang E, Lusk N, Madigan Z, Malloy J, Malone J, McCue R, Melchor J, Mollenkopf T, Moosman S, Morin E, Newman D, Ng L, Ngo K, Omstead V, Otto S, Oyama A, Pena N, Pham T, Phillips E, Pom CA, Potekhina L, Ransford S, Ray PL, Rette D, Reynoldson C, Rimorin C, Rocha D, Ruiz A, Sanchez REA, Sawyer L, Sedeno-Cortes A, Sevigny JP, Shapovalova N, Shepard N, Shulga L, Sigler AR, Siverts L, Soliman S, Somasundaram S, Staats B, Stewart K, Szelenyi E, Tieu M, Trader C, Tran A, van Velthoven CTJ, Walker M, Wang Y, Weed N, Wirthlin M, Wood T, Wynalda B, Yao Z, Zhou T, Ariza J, Dee N, Reding M, Ronellenfitch K, Mufti S, Sunkin SM, Smith KA, Esposito L, Waters J, Thyagarajan B, Yao S, Lein ES, Zeng H, Levi BP, Ngai J, Ting JT, Tasic B. Cell. 2025 May 16:S0092-8674(25)00513-6. doi: 10.1016/j.cell.2025.05.002. PubMed 40403729.
Backbone
  Vector backbone: rAAV
  Vector type: AAV
Growth in bacteria
  Bacterial resistance: Ampicillin, 100 μg/mL
  Growth temperature: 30°C
  Growth strain: NEB Stable
  Copy number: High Copy
Gene/Insert
  Gene/Insert name: iCre(R297T)
  Species: Synthetic
  Cloning method: Restriction Enzyme; 5′ cloning site Unknown (unknown if destroyed); 3′ cloning site Unknown (unknown if destroyed)
Terms and licenses: Academic/Nonprofit Terms; Industry Terms: Not Available to Industry
Depositor comments: Allen Institute plasmid alias: CN4703
How to cite: AiP14703 - pAAV-AiE2135m-minBG-iCre(R297T)-BGHpA (Alias: CN4703) was a gift from Allen Institute for Brain Science & Jonathan Ting (Addgene plasmid # 229925 ; http://n2t.net/addgene:229925 ; RRID:Addgene_229925)
